Addgene plasmid #148156: pAc5.1B-EGFP-Dm4E-T-LLFWKtoAAAAA_Z
Purpose: Insect Expression of Dm4E-T-LLFWKtoAAAAA
Depositing lab: Elisa Izaurralde. Depositing organization: Max Planck Institute for Developmental Biology. Publication: 4E-BPs require non-canonical 4E-binding motifs and a lateral surface of eIF4E to repress translation. Igreja C, Peter D, Weiler C, Izaurralde E. Nat Commun. 2014 Sep 2;5:4790. doi: 10.1038/ncomms5790. PubMed 25179781.
Backbone
  Vector backbone: Unknown
  Vector type: Insect Expression
Growth in bacteria
  Bacterial resistance: Ampicillin, 100 μg/mL
  Growth temperature: 37°C
  Growth strain: DH5alpha
  Copy number: Low Copy
Gene/Insert
  Gene/Insert name: Dm4E-T-LLFWKtoAAAAA (alt name: 4E-T)
  Species: D. melanogaster (fly)
  Mutation: one non silent mutation L127S, annotated as EST, compared to CG32016 isoform C. NCBI:NM_166798.1
  Entrez Gene: 4E-T (a.k.a. Dmel_CG32016, CG11097, CG11232, CG32016, Dm4E-T, Dmel\CG32016)
  Cloning method: Unknown
Terms and licenses: Academic/Nonprofit Terms; Industry Terms: Not Available to Industry
Depositor comments: Plasmids from this collection were made available to the research community and donated after the lab closed. Please note that the sequence provided by the depositing laboratory may be theoretical/predicted or based on Sanger sequencing results. There may be discrepancies between sequencing results obtained by Addgene and the depositor sequence. If an Addgene verified sequence is not available, please contact before placing your order to request that our lab fully sequence the plasmid.
How to cite: pAc5.1B-EGFP-Dm4E-T-LLFWKtoAAAAA_Z was a gift from Elisa Izaurralde (Addgene plasmid # 148156 ; http://n2t.net/addgene:148156 ; RRID:Addgene_148156)
