[The description below was written by a language model from this plasmid's Addgene catalogue record and pLannotate feature annotations shown in this document.]
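Description:
pAc5.1B-EGFP-Dm4E-T-LLFWKtoAAAAA_Z is an insect-cell expression plasmid of about 9.1 kb that produces a GFP-tagged mutant of the Drosophila melanogaster eIF4E-binding protein 4E-T (CG32016). The catalogue entry lists the backbone as unknown, although the plasmid name and the annotated parts point to a pAc5.1-type vector. For propagation in E. coli it carries a ColE1/pUC-type origin and a β-lactamase gene with its own promoter, giving ampicillin selection. The origin is annotated as a high-copy type, whereas the repository lists the plasmid as low copy. Short annotated fragments of a tetracycline-resistance gene and of SV40 large T antigen appear to be non-functional backbone remnants. No marker for selection in insect cells is annotated.

Expression is driven by the constitutive Drosophila actin 5C (Ac5) promoter. This is followed by an EGFP coding sequence and, a few codons downstream, the roughly 3 kb 4E-T open reading frame, an arrangement consistent with an N-terminal EGFP fusion. A V5 epitope sequence from the vector lies shortly after the insert, but the record does not say whether it is read in frame or cut off by a stop codon. An SV40 polyadenylation signal follows it.

As the name indicates, the residues LLFWK are replaced by five alanines. The record does not explain the mutant, but the associated publication concerns canonical and non-canonical eIF4E-binding motifs in 4E-BPs, so the substitution presumably disrupts one such motif. The insert also carries a non-silent L127S change relative to the isoform C reference, noted as being supported by EST data. The construct suits transfection of Drosophila cultured cells to study the mutant's localisation, eIF4E binding or translational repression. The depositor sequence may be theoretical rather than fully verified.
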