Features (pLannotate 1.2.2; 10 found; start..end, strand, type, name):
     56..2568    +  promoter       Ac5 promoter: Drosophila melanogaster actin 5C promoter
   2588..3304    +  CDS            EGFP: EGFP is a basic (constitutively fluorescent) green fluorescent protein published in 1996, derived from Aequorea victoria. It is reported to be a rapidly-maturing weak dimer with moderate acid sensitivity.
   3320..6349    +  CDS            4E-T: 4ET_DROME - Experimental evidence at protein level: Swiss-Prot protein existence level 1. eIF4E1-binding protein that regulates translation and stability of mRNAs in processing bodies (P-bodies) (By similarity). Probably plays a role in P-bodies to coordinate the storage of translationally inactive mRNAs in the cytoplasm and prevent their degradation (By similarity). Acts as a binding platform for multiple RNA-binding proteins. Required for the formation of P-bodies (By similarity). From Drosophila melanogaster (Fruit fly).
   6389..6430    +  CDS            V5 tag: epitope tag from simian virus 5
   6530..6664    -  polyA_signal   SV40 poly(A) signal: SV40 polyadenylation signal
   6687..6771    -  CDS            large T antigen (fragment): large T antigen from SV40 (simian virus 40)
   6772..7242    +  CDS            TcR (fragment): tetracycline efflux protein; tet; confers resistance to tetracycline
   7286..7874    -  rep_origin     ori: high-copy-number ColE1/pMB1/pBR322/pUC origin of replication
   8045..8905    -  CDS            AmpR: β-lactamase; bla; confers resistance to ampicillin, carbenicillin, and related antibiotics
   8906..9010    -  promoter       AmpR promoter: bla
>Addgene plasmid #148156 | pAc5.1B-EGFP-Dm4E-T-LLFWKtoAAAAA_Z | depositor full sequence | sequence record 290604 | Full Sequence
CTTCAAGGAATTAATTCTATATTCTAAAAACACAAATGATACTTCTAAAAAAAATCATGAATGGCATCAA
CTCTGAATCAAATCTTTGCAGATGCACCTACTTCTCATTTCCACTGTCACATCATTTTTCCAGATCTCGC
TGCCTGTTATGTGGCCCACAAACCAAGACACGTTTTATGGCCATTAAAGCTGGCTGATCGTCGCCAAACA
CCAAATACATATCAATATGTACATTCGAGAAAGAAGCGATCAAAGAAGCGTCTTCGGGCGAGTAGGAGAA
TGCGGAGGAGAAGGAGAACGAGCTGATCTAGTATCTCTCCACAATCCAATGCCAACTGACCAACTGGCCA
TATTCGGAGCAATTTGAAGCCAATTTCCATCGCCTGGCGATCGCTCCATTCTTGGCTATATGTTTTTCAC
CGTTCCCGGGGCCATTTTCAAAGACTCGTCGGTAAGATAAGATTGTGTCACTCGCTGTCTCTCTTCATTT
GTCGAAGAATGCTGAGGAATTTCGCGATGACGTCGGCGAGTATTTTGAAGAATGAGAATAATTTGTATTT
ATACGAAAATCAGTTAGTGGAATTTTCTACAAAAACATGTTATCTATAGATAATTTTGTTGCAAAATATG
TTGACTATGACAAAGATTGTATGTATATACCTTTAATGTATTCTCATTTTCTTATGTATTTATAATGGCA
ATGATGATACTGATGATATTTTAAGATGATGCCAGACCACAGGCTGATTTCTGCGTCTTTTGCCGAACGC
AGTGCATGTGCGGTTGTTGTTTTTTGGAATAGTTTCAATTTTCGGACTGTCCGCTTTGATTTCAGTTTCT
TGGCTTATTCAAAAAGCAAAGTAAAGCCAAAAAAGCGAGATGGCAATACCAAATGCGGCAAAACGGTAGT
GGAAGGAAAGGGGTGCGGGGCAGCGGAAGGAAGGGTGGGGCGGGGCGTGGCGGGGTCTGTGGCTGGGCGC
GACGTCACCGACGTTGGAGCCACTCCTTTGACCATGTGTGCGTGTGTGTATTATTCGTGTCTCGCCACTC
GCCGGTTGTTTTTTTCTTTTTATCTCGCTCTCTCTAGCGCCATCTCGTACGCATGCTCAACGCACCGCAT
GTTGCCGTGTCCTTTATGCGTCATTTTGGCTCGAAATAGGCAATTATTTAAACAAAGATTAGTCAACGAA
AACGCTAAAATAAATAAGTCTACAATATGGTTACTTATTGCCATGTGTGTGCAGCCAACGATAGCAACAA
AAGCAACAACACAGTGGCTTTCCCTCTTTCACTTTTTGTTTGCAAGCGCGTGCGAGCAAGACGGCACGAC
CGGCAAACGCAATTACGCTGACAAAGAGCAGACGAAGTTTTGGCCGAAAAACATCAAGGCGCCTGATACG
AATGCATTTGCAATAACAATTGCGATATTTAATATTGTTTATGAAGCTGTTTGACTTCAAAACACACAAA
AAAAAAAATAAAACAAATTATTTGAAAGAGAATTAGGAATCGGACAGCTTATCGTTACGGGCTAACAGCA
CACCGAGACGAAATAGCTTACCTGACGTCACAGCCTCTGGAAGAACTGCCGCCAAGCAGAGAGAGAGAGA
AAAAGAGGGAGAGCAGCTTAGACCGCATGTGCTTGTGTGTGAGGCGTCTCTCTCTTCGTCTCCTGTTTGC
GCAAACGCATAGACTGCACTGAGAAAATCGATTACCTATTTTTTATGAATGAATATTTGCACTATTACTA
TTCAAAACTATTAAGATAGCAATCACATTCAATAGCCAAATACTATACCACCTGAGCGATGCAACGAAAT
GATCAATTTGAGCAAAAATGCTGCATATTTAGGACGGCATCATTATAGAAATGCTTCTTGCTGTGTACTT
TTCTCTCGTCTGGCAGCTGTTTCGCCGTTATTGTTAAAACCGGCTTAAGTTAGGTGTGTTTTCTACGACT
AGTGATGCCCCTACTAGAAGATGTGTGTTGCACAAATGTCCCTGAATAACCAATTTGAAGTGCAGATAGC
AGTAAACGTAAGCTAATATGAATATTATTTAACTGTAATGTTTTAATATCGCTGGACATTACTAATAAAC
CCACTATAAACACATGTACATATGTATGTTTTGGCATACAATGAGTAGTTGGGGAAAAAATGTGTAAAAG
CACCGTGACCATCACAGCATAAAGATAACCAGCTGAAGTATCGAATATGAGTAACCCCCAAATTGAATCA
CATGCCGCAACTGATAGGACCCATGGAAGTACACTCTTCATGGCGATATACAAGACACACACAAGCACGA
ACACCCAGTTGCGGAGGAAATTCTCCGTAAATGAAAACCCAATCGGCGAACAATTCATACCCATATATGG
TAAAAGTTTTGAACGCGACTTGAGAGCGGAGAGCATTGCGGCTGATAAGGTTTTAGCGCTAAGCGGGCTT
TATAAAACGGGCTGCGGGACCAGTTTTCATATCACTACCGTTTGAGTTCTTGTGCTGTGTGGATACTCCT
CCCGACACAAAGCCGCTCCATCAGCCAGCAGTCGTCTAATCCAGAGACCCCGGATCGGGGTACCAACATG
GTGAGCAAGGGCGAGGAGCTGTTCACCGGGGTGGTGCCCATCCTGGTCGAGCTGGACGGCGACGTAAACG
GCCACAAGTTCAGCGTGTCCGGCGAGGGCGAGGGCGATGCCACCTACGGCAAGCTGACCCTGAAGTTCAT
CTGCACCACCGGCAAGCTGCCCGTGCCCTGGCCCACCCTCGTGACCACCCTGACCTACGGCGTGCAGTGC
TTCAGCCGCTACCCCGACCACATGAAGCAGCACGACTTCTTCAAGTCCGCCATGCCCGAAGGCTACGTCC
AGGAGCGCACCATCTTCTTCAAGGACGACGGCAACTACAAGACCCGCGCCGAGGTGAAGTTCGAGGGCGA
CACCCTGGTGAACCGCATCGAGCTGAAGGGCATCGACTTCAAGGAGGACGGCAACATCCTGGGGCACAAG
CTGGAGTACAACTACAACAGCCACAACGTCTATATCATGGCCGACAAGCAGAAGAACGGCATCAAGGTGA
ACTTCAAGATCCGCCACAACATCGAGGACGGCAGCGTGCAGCTCGCCGACCACTACCAGCAGAACACCCC
CATCGGCGACGGCCCCGTGCTGCTGCCCGACAACCACTACCTGAGCACCCAGTCCGCCCTGAGCAAAGAC
CCCAACGAGAAGCGCGATCACATGGTCCTGCTGGAGTTCGTGACCGCCGCCGGGATCACTCTCGGCATGG
ACGAGCTGTACAAGCCAAGCTTGAATTCTATGGATACATCAAAGATTAGTGCCAGGTACTCGAAAGTAGA
CCTGTTAGCTCTAAGATATGAAGGTAAAAGTCGACAGCGCCCGCAATGTTCAACACGACTTGAAGCGCAG
ACGGCGGGTGCGGCGGCGATTAATCTGAACACAGCTGCGTTAACCGTGTCCAGCGCCTATTCTAATCAAA
ACAAGAATCGACTTTCTCCAGAAGCAGATAACTCGAGCTTAATTTGTTCCAATAGTAGCTCAATAAGTTC
ACGTCGCGCTATGAGAAATCGAGAACGGGCAAACAACTATTACCAGCGCTTCGTACCTACCGATTCTCTT
CTAATAAGTGGGGAGGATAAAGATAAGGATGCGCTTTCTCATGGACAGCCCTATAAGTCGAATATCATCG
ATCACCGTAGCATATCATCTTCACATTTAATGCCGGCATTTGCAAAGAGGCGTTTTGTCATATCGAAAGG
CAGCAACAGCGAGGAAAGCAACGAGGGGATAAACACTTGTGCAAGCAAGGGCAAGGCAGCCAGTTCGCCT
AGCCGTAAGGGTAGCGAGTTGGATACTGCTGAGACATGTTTGAATTTTGTTCAGCCGGATCACGACCAAT
GCATGTCATCTTCACCTACATTTTCAACATCCCGCCAAGAAAGGCGGATTGGTAGCGGTCGGCTGTTGCC
AAGAAGTGATAATTGGGATTACAAAAACGAAAAGACCGTAGAAGCCAGCATTGAGAATGAAAAGGAAACA
TCTCCAAATGGATCTGGAAGTACAAGCAGTCTTAATCAGCACAATCAAAGCCAACATCGTTCTCGAACAT
TCAGTGGAAGGTTAGTTGAACGTGTTCCCGAAGTCACAGATCGTCGTTTTCAATATGACTCCAAAAAGTC
TTTTGATCGTCAGGGAATTAATAATCGACGCATTTCTGGTAAGGAGCCTTTCAGTACTCAAAGCCGAAGC
AAGCGTGGCAATTCCTATCTCATTCACGAAGAACCTGAATGGTTCAGTGCAGGACCTAAATCACAGCTAG
AAACTATTGATCTACACGGGTTTGAAGACCTGGAAAAAAACGAAGAGCGATCCGTAACTGAAGATAAAAA
TAATCAAATTCAACAACTTGATAAAAATTTAGACGCGCAAGCAAGCAAAGATGAAGCTTCGATGAGAAAC
AGCAATGATAGTTTAAATTTCCGCGAAGTCATTCCAAGTGATGAAAAGAAGCACACTGACGAAAATGTAG
TGACTTCTATTCAAAACTCAACAGATCTCGGCCATCCCAATAAAAACAAACCAATTCAGATGCAGCCCAG
TCAGAATCCTGAAAGTGAATTTAATTTTGATGCCTTTCTTAATATGCATCCCTTGGATAATTCCGTTTTG
AGTAATGATGAAACTGGAAAAAGTGACTCAAAAGGAACATCCCGTTTTAGCCGATGGTTTCGACAAAAAG
AAGCTGCAAATAATAATGAGTTTCCAGGGTTTCGGGAATCGCATGCTCAAGAAAAACGTGGTATTCCAAG
TGTTAAGGATCTGGAAGCTCAAATGATAAAAGTGGATATGAGGACTGATTTAATAAATCCAATAGCAGGG
TCATTATGTCAGACAGTGCAAATGGAAAAACCTATTGCTAGAGACACTGAGGCATTCAAAAAACTTTTGC
AACAGTTGGGTTCTCAAGCCAGGCAGCATCATCCATGCAACGACGATTGTCGTACAATAAACCTCTCAAA
TATAGCAAATCATGTACACCTTGAGTCAAAATTACATCAAAAAATAAATGATGGTCATTTGCAGCAACCA
GAGTTAAGTGTTAACGTGCCAACCATGCCAACTAGTAGTCATGTATTTTTGCAAAAGCGTTTGGAAATCC
AACATTTAATTCAAAGACTTCATTGTGGAGACGTTTCACATGATTTTTTGGAAAAAGAATTGGATAATCC
CAGCACCCCAGCAGCCACAAAGGATGTCATTGCCACAGTGTTGAATGAATATTCTCATTCTAAAAGAAAT
CCGGTGGTCACAGGCGATCCCAATATTTTTACCCAACAATCGTTTCTTCAGCCTCAATCAGTCCATCAGC
ACTACTCTCAAGAATTGCATTCGCAAAATACTGCTAACCATACGATTAATCAGCTAATTTCCCACGGTAA
CTCTCCAACTCCGTTGGCATTTACTCCTACTTCAGTTTTAAGAAAAATGACAGCCGATAAGGATACGCAA
TCACCAAGCACTTATTGTCAGAACCCACAATATCATGTACACCAACAAAATGCCAAGCAAGTCGGTACTC
GTGAGAACGTACTTGAGCCACAGCTGACCGCAACAATGGCTGTACAGCCCCGAATGATATTAGGCGGTGG
AAACTTTGCCATTGGCCAAAACAATCAACATTTGTCTCCCAACATGTCACAAAGTCGTAATCAACAAGTG
TTAAAGTGGACTTCTGGCAATATGCAAATGGTCCACGGAAAAACATTTGGCCGACCTATTCTGAAAGGAG
GTCTTAATTCAATGCCGCATTCCAATTCTGCACTTCCTTTTACTGCCCATAAAATTGAAATGCAACCCAT
TCATCAACCACATCTACAGCAGCAGCAACATAGATTTAAAGCAGTTCAATCTGTGGAATCAAATCTGAAT
ACCGAAAGTGTTCACCAAAACATTACATCTCCTGTTGGATGGCACCAACTTTACATGCAACATCAGCAAC
AACATCATCACACACGACAGCAGCTTAGTCAAAGAGTGATTTATGGAGAAATGCACCGTCAATCAAATCC
ACAAATGTCTCCGCCAGTCCCAGGTTTTTCTGACAGCTCCGATTCCGGTAATGTGATCAAAGCAAACAGC
CTCACATCTCCTAGCTACCAGAGAGATGAGAGGATTTCATCACCAACCAATCAATTGGCGCAATGGTTTT
CCCCTGAGCTTCTTGCAAAAGCCTCTGCTGGAAAACTGCCACTTTTAAATGTGAACCAAGCACTCAGTTT
GGAAGAATTTGAACGAAGCATTCAACATTCCTCAGGCGTCGTGCATAACTAAGGCGGCCGCTCGAGTCTA
GAGGGCCCGCGGTTCGAAGGTAAGCCTATCCCTAACCCTCTCCTCGGTCTCGATTCTACGCGTACCGGTC
ATCATCACCATCACCATTGAGTTTAAACCCGCTGATCAGCCTCGACTGTGCCTTCTAAGGCCTGAGCTCG
CTGATCAGCCTCGATCGAGGATCCAGACATGATAAGATACATTGATGAGTTTGGACAAACCACAACTAGA
ATGCAGTGAAAAAAATGCTTTATTTGTGAAATTTGTGATGCTATTGCTTTATTTGTAACCATTATAAGCT
GCAATAAACAAGTTAACAACAACAATTGCATTCATTTTATGTTTCAGGTTCAGGGGGAGGTGTGGGAGGT
TTTTTAAAGCAAGTAAAACCTCTACAAATGTGGTATGGCTGATTATGATCAGTCGACCGATGCCCTTGAG
AGCCTTCAACCCAGTCAGCTCCTTCCGGTGGGCGCGGGGCATGACTATCGTCGCCGCACTTATGACTGTC
TTCTTTATCATGCAACTCGTAGGACAGGTGCCGGCAGCGCTCTGGGTCATTTTCGGCGAGGACCGCTTTC
GCTGGAGCGCGACGATGATCGGCCTGTCGCTTGCGGTATTCGGAATCTTGCACGCCCTCGCTCAAGCCTT
CGTCACTGGTCCCGCCACCAAACGTTTCGGCGAGAAGCAGGCCATTATCGCCGGCATGGCGGCCGACGCG
CTGGGCTACGTCTTGCTGGCGTTCGCGACGCGAGGCTGGATGGCCTTCCCCATTATGATTCTTCTCGCTT
CCGGCGGCATCGGGATGCCCGCGTTGCAGGCCATGCTGTCCAGGCAGGTAGATGACGACCATCAGGGACA
GCTTCAAGGATCGCTCGCGGCTCTTACCAGCCAGCAAAAGGCCAGGAACCGTAAAAAGGCCGCGTTGCTG
GCGTTTTTCCATAGGCTCCGCCCCCCTGACGAGCATCACAAAAATCGACGCTCAAGTCAGAGGTGGCGAA
ACCCGACAGGACTATAAAGATACCAGGCGTTTCCCCCTGGAAGCTCCCTCGTGCGCTCTCCTGTTCCGAC
CCTGCCGCTTACCGGATACCTGTCCGCCTTTCTCCCTTCGGGAAGCGTGGCGCTTTCTCAATGCTCACGC
TGTAGGTATCTCAGTTCGGTGTAGGTCGTTCGCTCCAAGCTGGGCTGTGTGCACGAACCCCCCGTTCAGC
CCGACCGCTGCGCCTTATCCGGTAACTATCGTCTTGAGTCCAACCCGGTAAGACACGACTTATCGCCACT
GGCAGCAGCCACTGGTAACAGGATTAGCAGAGCGAGGTATGTAGGCGGTGCTACAGAGTTCTTGAAGTGG
TGGCCTAACTACGGCTACACTAGAAGGACAGTATTTGGTATCTGCGCTCTGCTGAAGCCAGTTACCTTCG
GAAAAAGAGTTGGTAGCTCTTGATCCGGCAAACAAACCACCGCTGGTAGCGGTGGTTTTTTTGTTTGCAA
GCAGCAGATTACGCGCAGAAAAAAAGGATCTCAAGAAGATCCTTTGATCTTTTCTACGGGGTCTGACGCT
CAGTGGAACGAAAACTCACGTTAAGGGATTTTGGTCATGAGATTATCAAAAAGGATCTTCACCTAGATCC
TTTTAAATTAAAAATGAAGTTTTAAATCAATCTAAAGTATATATGAGTAAACTTGGTCTGACAGTTACCA
ATGCTTAATCAGTGAGGCACCTATCTCAGCGATCTGTCTATTTCGTTCATCCATAGTTGCCTGACTCCCC
GTCGTGTAGATAACTACGATACGGGAGGGCTTACCATCTGGCCCCAGTGCTGCAATGATACCGCGAGACC
CACGCTCACCGGCTCCAGATTTATCAGCAATAAACCAGCCAGCCGGAAGGGCCGAGCGCAGAAGTGGTCC
TGCAACTTTATCCGCCTCCATCCAGTCTATTAATTGTTGCCGGGAAGCTAGAGTAAGTAGTTCGCCAGTT
AATAGTTTGCGCAACGTTGTTGCCATTGCTGCAGGCATCGTGGTGTCACGCTCGTCGTTTGGTATGGCTT
CATTCAGCTCCGGTTCCCAACGATCAAGGCGAGTTACATGATCCCCCATGTTGTGCAAAAAAGCGGTTAG
CTCCTTCGGTCCTCCGATCGTTGTCAGAAGTAAGTTGGCCGCAGTGTTATCACTCATGGTTATGGCAGCA
CTGCATAATTCTCTTACTGTCATGCCATCCGTAAGATGCTTTTCTGTGACTGGTGAGTACTCAACCAAGT
CATTCTGAGAATAGTGTATGCGGCGACCGAGTTGCTCTTGCCCGGCGTCAACACGGGATAATACCGCGCC
ACATAGCAGAACTTTAAAAGTGCTCATCATTGGAAAACGTTCTTCGGGGCGAAAACTCTCAAGGATCTTA
CCGCTGTTGAGATCCAGTTCGATGTAACCCACTCGTGCACCCAACTGATCTTCAGCATCTTTTACTTTCA
CCAGCGTTTCTGGGTGAGCAAAAACAGGAAGGCAAAATGCCGCAAAAAAGGGAATAAGGGCGACACGGAA
ATGTTGAATACTCATACTCTTCCTTTTTCAATATTATTGAAGCATTTATCAGGGTTATTGTCTCATGAGC
GGATACATATTTGAATGTATTTAGAAAAATAAACAAATAGGGGTTCCGCGCACATTTCCCCGAAAAGTGC
CACCTGACGTCTAAGAAACCATTATTATCATGACATTAACCTATAAAAATAGGCGTATCACGAGGCCCTT
TCGT
